>Addgene plasmid #251982 | pPT24-mtArg8m*-V5-UTR-HH-ntsgRNA-HDV | addgene full sequence | sequence record 500890 | Addgene NGS Result
GTGGCACTTTTCGGGGAAATGTGCGCGGAACCCCTATTTGTTTATTTTTCTAAATACATTCAAATATGTA
TCCGCTCATGAGACAATAACCCTGATAAATGCTTCAATAATATTGAAAAAGGAAGAGTATGAGTATTCAA
CATTTCCGTGTCGCCCTTATTCCCTTTTTTGCGGCATTTTGCCTTCCTGTTTTTGCTCACCCAGAAACGC
TGGTGAAAGTAAAAGATGCTGAAGATCAGTTGGGTGCACGAGTGGGTTACATCGAACTGGATCTCAACAG
CGGTAAGATCCTTGAGAGTTTTCGCCCCGAAGAACGTTTTCCAATGATGAGCACTTTTAAAGTTCTGCTA
TGTGGCGCGGTATTATCCCGTATTGACGCCGGGCAAGAGCAACTCGGTCGCCGCATACACTATTCTCAGA
ATGACTTGGTTGAGTACTCACCAGTCACAGAAAAGCATCTTACGGATGGCATGACAGTAAGAGAATTATG
CAGTGCTGCCATAACCATGAGTGATAACACTGCGGCCAACTTACTTCTGACAACGATCGGAGGACCGAAG
GAGCTAACCGCTTTTTTGCACAACATGGGGGATCATGTAACTCGCCTTGATCGTTGGGAACCGGAGCTGA
ATGAAGCCATACCAAACGACGAGCGTGACACCACGATGCCTGTAGCAATGGCAACAACGTTGCGCAAACT
ATTAACTGGCGAACTACTTACTCTAGCTTCCCGGCAACAATTAATAGACTGGATGGAGGCGGATAAAGTT
GCAGGACCACTTCTGCGCTCGGCCCTTCCGGCTGGCTGGTTTATTGCTGATAAATCTGGAGCCGGTGAGC
GTGGGTCTCGCGGTATCATTGCAGCACTGGGGCCAGATGGTAAGCCCTCCCGTATCGTAGTTATCTACAC
GACGGGGAGTCAGGCAACTATGGATGAACGAAATAGACAGATCGCTGAGATAGGTGCCTCACTGATTAAG
CATTGGTAACTGTCAGACCAAGTTTACTCATATATACTTTAGATTGATTTAAAACTTCATTTTTAATTTA
AAAGGATCTAGGTGAAGATCCTTTTTGATAATCTCATGACCAAAATCCCTTAACGTGAGTTTTCGTTCCA
CTGAGCGTCAGACCCCGTAGAAAAGATCAAAGGATCTTCTTGAGATCCTTTTTTTCTGCGCGTAATCTGC
TGCTTGCAAACAAAAAAACCACCGCTACCAGCGGTGGTTTGTTTGCCGGATCAAGAGCTACCAACTCTTT
TTCCGAAGGTAACTGGCTTCAGCAGAGCGCAGATACCAAATACTGTTCTTCTAGTGTAGCCGTAGTTAGG
CCACCACTTCAAGAACTCTGTAGCACCGCCTACATACCTCGCTCTGCTAATCCTGTTACCAGTGGCTGCT
GCCAGTGGCGATAAGTCGTGTCTTACCGGGTTGGACTCAAGACGATAGTTACCGGATAAGGCGCAGCGGT
CGGGCTGAACGGGGGGTTCGTGCACACAGCCCAGCTTGGAGCGAACGACCTACACCGAACTGAGATACCT
ACAGCGTGAGCTATGAGAAAGCGCCACGCTTCCCGAAGGGAGAAAGGCGGACAGGTATCCGGTAAGCGGC
AGGGTCGGAACAGGAGAGCGCACGAGGGAGCTTCCAGGGGGAAACGCCTGGTATCTTTATAGTCCTGTCG
GGTTTCGCCACCTCTGACTTGAGCGTCGATTTTTGTGATGCTCGTCAGGGGGGCGGAGCCTATGGAAAAA
CGCCAGCAACGCGGCCTTTTTACGGTTCCTGGCCTTTTGCTGGCCTTTTGCTCACATGTTCTTTCCTGCG
TTATCCCCTGATTCTGTGGATAACCGTATTACCGCCTTTGAGTGAGCTGATACCGCTCGCCGCAGCCGAA
CGACCGAGCGCAGCGAGTCAGTGAGCGAGGAAGCGGAAGAGCGCCCAATACGCAAACCGCCTCTCCCCGC
GCGTTGGCCGATTCATTAATGCAGCTGGCACGACAGGTTTCCCGACTGGAAAGCGGGCAGTGAGCGCAAC
GCAATTAATGTGAGTTAGCTCACTCATTAGGCACCCCAGGCTTTACACTTTATGCTTCCGGCTCGTATGT
TGTGTGGAATTGTGAGCGGATAACAATTTCACACAGGAAACAGCTATGACCATGATTACGCCAAGCTCGA
AATTAACCCTCACTAAAGGGAACAAAAGCTGGTACCGGGCCCCCCCTCGAGGTCGACGGTATCGATAAGC
TTATCGGCGGGGACCCCGAAGGAGTATAAATAAAAATTAATAATATATTATATATATATTATATTAATAA
TAATAATAATAATAATAAATAATAACTCCTTGCTTCATACCTTTATAAATAAGGTAATCACTAATATATT
ATAATAATAATAATTATATTTATAATTTATATATTTATATATATAAAAATTATATATATTATATATAATC
TAAATATTATATATTTTAATAAATATTAATATATATGATATGAATATTATTAGTTTTCGGGAAGCGGGAA
TTCATAAATTTTAATTAAAAGTAGTATTAACATATTATAAATAGACAAAAGAGTCTAAAGGTTAAGATTT
ATTCATATGTTCAAAAGATATTTATCATCAACATCATCAAGAAGATTCACATCAATCTTAGAAGAAAAAG
CTTTTCAAGTAACAACATATTCAAGACCTGAAGATTTATGTATCACAAGAGGTAAAAATGCTAAATTATA
TGATGATGTAAATGGTAAAGAATATATCGATTTCACAGCTGGTATTGCTGTAACAGCTTTAGGTCATGCT
AATCCTAAAGTAGCCGAAATCTTACATCACTAAGCTAATAAATTAGTCCATTCATCAAATTTATATTTCA
CAAAAGAATGTTTAGATTTATCAGAAAAAATCGTAGAAAAAACAAAACAATTCGGTGGTCAACATGATGC
TTCAAGAGTATTCTTATGTAATTCAGGTACCGAAGCTAATGAAGCTGCATTAAAATTCGCTAAAAAACAT
GGTATCATGAAAAATCCTAGTAAACAAGGTATTGTAGCTTTCGAAAATTCATTCCATGGTAGAACAATGG
GTGCTTTATCAGTAACATGAAATTCAAAATATAGAACACCTTTCGGTGATTTAGTACCTCATGTATCATT
CTTAAATTTAAATGATGAAATGACAAAATTACAATCATATATCGAAACAAAAAAAGATGAAATCGCTGGT
TTAATCGTAGAACCTATTCAAGGTGAAGGTGGTGTATTTCCTGTAGAAGTAGAAAAATTAACTGGTTTAA
AAAAAATCTGTCAAGATAATGATGTAATCGTAATTCATGATGAAATTCAATGTGGTTTAGGTAGATCAGG
TAAATTATGAGCTCATGCTTATTTACCTTCAGAAGCTCATCCTGATATTTTCACATCAGCTAAAGCATTA
GGTAATGGTTTCCCTATTGCTGCTACAATCGTAAATGAAAAAGTAAATAATGCTTTAAGAGTAGGTGATC
ATGGTACAACATATGGTGGTAATCCTTTAGCTTGTTCAGTATCAAATTATGTATTAGATACAATTGCTGA
TGAAGCATTCTTAAAACAAGTATCAAAAAAATCAGATATCTTACAAAAAAGATTGAGAGAAATCCAAGCT
AAATATCCTAATCAAATCAAAACAATCAGAGGTAAAGGTTTAATGTTAGGTGCTGAATTTGTAGAACCTC
CAACAGAAGTAATCAAAAAAGCTAGAGAATTAGGTTTATTAATCATCACAGCTGGTAAATCAACAGTAAG
ATTCGTACCTGCTTTAACAATCGAAGATGAATTAATCGAAGAAGGTATGGATGCTTTCGAAAAAGCTATC
GAAGCTGTATATGCTGGCAAGCCCATCCCCAACCCCTTGTTAGGCTTAGACAGCACCTAACTCGAGTTAA
TATTTACTTATTATTAATATTTTTAATTATTAAAAATAATAATAATAATAATAATTATAATAATATTCTT
AAATATAATAAAGATATAGATTTATATTCTATTCAATCACCTTATGAATTCAGCTTACTGATGAGTCCGT
GAGGACGAAACGAGTAAGCTCGTCCTAGATGCGAGATATCCTCATGCCTAGGTTTTAGAGCTAGAAATAG
CAAGTTAAAATAAGGCTAGTCCGTTATCAACTTGAAAAAGTGGCACCGAGTCGGTGGTGCTTTTGGCCGG
CATGGTCCCAGCCTCCTCGCTGGCGCCGGCTGGGCAACATGCTTCGGCATGGCGAATGGGACGAATTCCG
TAAGGAGTGAGGGACCCCTCCCTATACTAACGGGAGGGGGACCGAACCCCGAAGGAGTTTTATTTTTAGT
ATTTTATAAAATATATATTTATATGATTAATAATATTATATATATTATTTATAAAAATAATATATAATTT
TAATTATTTTTAATAAAAAAAGGTGGGGTTTGGTAATATAATATTTTTATTTTATTTATAATATATAATA
ATAAATTATAAATAAATTTTAATTAAAAGTAGTATTAACATATTATAAATAGACAAAAGAGTCTAAAGGT
TAAGATTTATTAAAATGTTAGATTTATTAAGATTACAATTAACAACATTCATTATGAATGATGTACCAAC
ACCTTATGCATGTTATTTTCAGGATTCAGCAACACCAAATCAAGAAGGTATTTTAGAATTACATGATAAT
ATTATGTTTTATTTATTAGTTATTTTAGGTTTAGTATCTTGAATGTTATATACAATTGTTATAACATATT
CAAAAAATCCTATTGCATATAAATATATTAAACATGGACAAACTATTGAAGTTATTTGAACAATTTTTCC
AGCTGTAATTTTATTAATTATTGCTTTCCCTTCATTTATTTTATTATATTTATGTGATGAAGTTATTTCA
CCAGCTATAACTATTAAAGCTATTGGATATCAATGATATTGAAAATATGAATATTCAGATTTTATTAATG
ATAGTGGTAAACTGTTGAATTTTGAATCATATGTTATTCCTGATGAATTATTAGAAGAAGGACAATTAAG
ATTATTAGATACTGATACTTCTATAGTTGTACCTGTAGATACACATATTAGATTCGTTGTAACAGCTGCT
GATGTTATTCATGATTTTGCTATCCCAAGTTTAGGTATTAAAGTTGATGCTACTCCTGGTAGATTAAATC
AAGTTTCTGCTTTAATTCAAAGAGAAGGTGTCTTCTATGGGGCATGTTCTGAGTTGTGTGGGACAGGTCA
TGCAAATATGCCAATTAAGATCGAAGCAGTATCATTACCTAAATTTTTGGAATGATTAAATTAACAATAA
TTAATATTTACTTATTATTAATATTTTTAATTATTAAAAATAATAATAATAATAATAATTATAATAATAT
TCTTAAATATAATAAAGATATAGATTTATATTCTATTCAATCACCTTATATTAAAAATATAAATATTATT
AAAAGAGGTTATCATACTTCTTTAAATAATAAATTAATTATTGTTCAAAAAGATAATAAAAATAATAATA
AGAATAATTTAGAAATAGATAATTTTTATAAATGATTAGTAGGATTTACAGATGGAGATGGTAGTTTTTA
TATTAAATTAAATGATAAAAAATATTTAAGATTTTTTTATGGTTTTAGAATACATATTGATGATAAAGCA
TGTTTAGAAAAGATTAGAAATATATTAAATATACCTTCTAATTTTGAAGAACTACTTAAAACAATTATAT
TAGTAAATTCACAAAAGAAATGGTTATATTCTAATATTGTAACTATTTTTGATAAGTATCCTTGTTTAAC
AATTAAATATTATAGTTATTATAAATGAAAAATAGCTATAATTAATAATTTAAATGGTATATCTTATAAT
AATAAAGATTTATTAAATATTAAAAATACAATTAATAATTATGAAGTTATACCTAATTTAAAAATTCCAT
ATGATAAAATAAATGATTATTGAATTTTAGGTTTTATTGAAGCTGAAGGTTCATTTGATCTATCTCCAAA
ACGTAATATTTGTGGTTTTAATGTTTCACAACATAAACGTAGTATTAATACATTAAAAGCTATTAAATCT
TATGTATTAAATAATTGAAAACCAATTGATAATACACCATTATTAATTAAAAATAAATTATTAAAAGATT
GAGATTCATCTATTAAATTAACTAAACCTGATAAAAATGGAGTTATTAAATTAGAATTTAATAGAATAGA
TTTTTTATATTATGTTATTTTACCTAAATTATATTCATTAAAATGATATAGTCGTAAAGAAATTGATTTC
CAATTATGAAAAACACTTATAGAAATCTATATAAAAGGTTTACATAATACACTTAAAGGTTCTAATTTAT
TAAAATTAATTAATAATAATATTAATAAAAAAAGATATTATTCTAATTATAATATTTCTCCTTTCGGGGT
TCCGGCTCCCGTGGCCGGGCCCCGATGATAAGCTGTCAAACATGAGAATTAATTCCTGCAGCCCGGGGGA
TCCACTAGTTCTAGAGCGGCCGCCACCGCGGTGGAGCTCCAATTCGCCCTATAGTGAGTCGTATTACAAT
TCACTGGCCGTCGTTTTACAACGTCGTGACTGGGAAAACCCTGGCGTTACCCAACTTAATCGCCTTGCAG
CACATCCCCCTTTCGCCAGCTGGCGTAATAGCGAAGAGGCCCGCACCGATCGCCCTTCCCAACAGTTGCG
CAGCCTGAATGGCGAATGGG
[124 nt withheld, positions 6741-6864]
C
[91 nt withheld, positions 6866-6956]
A
[49 nt withheld, positions 6958-7006]
CCTTTGACGTTGGAGTCCACGTTCTTT
[37 nt withheld, positions 7034-7070]
ACCCTATCTCGGTCTATTCTTTTGATTTATAAGGGATTTTGCCGATTTCGGCCTATTGGTTAAAAAATGA
GCTGATTTAACAAAAATTTAACGCGAATTTTAACAAAATATTAACGCTTACAATTTAG
Features (pLannotate 1.2.2; 20 found; start..end, strand, type, name):
     24..128     +  promoter       AmpR promoter: bla
    129..989     +  CDS            AmpR: β-lactamase; bla; confers resistance to ampicillin, carbenicillin, and related antibiotics
   1160..1748    +  rep_origin     ori: high-copy-number ColE1/pMB1/pBR322/pUC origin of replication
   1931..2023    +  CDS            lacI (fragment): lac repressor; lacI; The lac repressor binds to the lac operator to inhibit transcription in E. coli. This inhibition can be relieved by adding lactose or isopropyl-β-D-thiogalactopyranoside (IPTG).
   2036..2057    +  protein_bind   CAP binding site: CAP binding activates transcription in the presence of cAMP. E. coli catabolite activator protein
   2072..2102    +  promoter       lac promoter: promoter for the E. coli lac operon
   2110..2126    +  protein_bind   lac operator: The lac repressor binds to the lac operator to inhibit transcription in E. coli. This inhibition can be relieved by adding lactose or isopropyl-β-D-thiogalactopyranoside (IPTG). lac repressor encoded by lacI
   2171..2189    +  promoter       T3 promoter: promoter for bacteriophage T3 RNA polymerase
   2201..2242    -  misc_feature   MCS (fragment): pBluescript multiple cloning site
   2397..2420    -  misc_feature   CEN/ARS (fragment): S. cerevisiae CEN6 centromere fused to an autonomously replicating sequence
   2597..3865    +  CDS            ARG8: ARGD_YEAST - Experimental evidence at protein level: Swiss-Prot protein existence level 1. From Saccharomyces cerevisiae (strain ATCC 204508 / S288c) (Baker's yeast).
   4048..4071    +  misc_RNA       sTRSV HHRz (fragment): hammerhead ribozyme from the tobacco ringspot virus satellite RNA (Khvorova et al., 2003)
   4112..4186    +  misc_RNA       gRNA scaffold: guide RNA scaffold for the Streptococcus pyogenes CRISPR/Cas9 system
   4565..5317    +  CDS            COX2: COX2_YEAST - Also known as OXI1. Experimental evidence at protein level: Swiss-Prot protein existence level 1. Component of the cytochrome c oxidase, the last enzyme in the mitochondrial electron transport chain which drives oxidative phosphorylation. The respiratory chain contains 3 multisubunit complexes succinate dehydrogenase (complex II, CII), ubiquinol- cytochrome c oxidoreductase (cytochrome b-c1 complex, complex III, CIII) and cytochrome c oxidase (complex IV, CIV), that cooperate to transfer electrons derived from NADH and succinate to molecular oxygen, creating an electrochemical gra
   5302..6429    +  CDS            YMRF1_YEAST (fragment): Protein predicted: Swiss-Prot protein existence level 4. From Saccharomyces cerevisiae (strain ATCC 204508 / S288c) (Baker's yeast).
   6463..6479    -  promoter       tet promoter (fragment): E. coli promoter for tetracycline efflux protein gene
   6491..6549    -  misc_feature   MCS (fragment): pBluescript multiple cloning site
   6558..6576    -  promoter       T7 promoter: promoter for bacteriophage T7 RNA polymerase
   6579..6736    +  CDS            lacZα (fragment): LacZα fragment of β-galactosidase; lacZ fragment
   6741..7169    +  rep_origin     f1 ori (sequence partly withheld): f1 bacteriophage origin of replication; arrow indicates direction of (+) strand synthesis
