[The description below was written by a language model from this plasmid's Addgene catalogue record and pLannotate feature annotations shown in this document.]
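Description:
pPT24-mtArg8m*-V5-UTR-HH-ntsgRNA-HDV is a 7.2 kb yeast mitochondrial transformation plasmid built on the pPT24 backbone and intended for biolistic delivery into Saccharomyces cerevisiae mitochondria rather than for nuclear expression. The bacterial portion looks pBluescript-like. It has a high-copy ColE1/pUC origin, an ampicillin resistance gene (bla) with its own promoter, an f1 origin, and lac promoter/operator and lacZα remnants, with T3 and T7 promoters flanking the split multiple cloning site. No nuclear yeast marker is annotated. The short CEN/ARS, lacI and tet promoter hits are only fragments, and the CEN/ARS and tet matches are probably incidental.

The payload is ARG8m, the version of the arginine biosynthesis gene ARG8 used as a mitochondrially expressed auxotrophic reporter. Here it carries a premature stop codon (Q79*, CAA to TAA) and a C-terminal V5 epitope tag, although the V5 tag is not picked up in the feature table. According to the depositor, the insert is flanked by the 5' and 3' UTRs of COX2, which would supply mitochondrial expression signals. Downstream of the reporter sits a non-targeting sgRNA with the S. pyogenes Cas9 scaffold, bracketed by a hammerhead ribozyme and an HDV ribozyme. The HDV element is named in the record but not annotated. Self-cleavage by the two ribozymes should release a guide with defined ends from the longer transcript. A complete COX2 gene lies further downstream, followed by an adjacent mitochondrial reading-frame fragment. The record does not spell out the role of this COX2 region.

The construct serves as the non-targeting control in work toward CRISPR-based editing of yeast mtDNA. The inactivated Arg8m* presumably acts as a reporter whose correction would restore arginine prototrophy.
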