Addgene plasmid #251982: pPT24-mtArg8m*-V5-UTR-HH-ntsgRNA-HDV
Purpose: For biolistic transformation to express Arg8m* and a non-targeting control sgRNA from mtDNA
Depositing lab: Alice Ting. Depositing organization: Stanford University. Publication: Towards CRISPR-based editing of the mitochondrial genome in yeast. Yin S, Jarosz DF, Ting AY. Proc Natl Acad Sci U S A. 2026 Jan 20;123(3):e2505894123. doi: 10.1073/pnas.2505894123. Epub 2026 Jan 16. PubMed 41543903.
Backbone
  Vector backbone: pPT24
  Vector type: Yeast Expression
Growth in bacteria
  Bacterial resistance: Ampicillin, 100 μg/mL
  Growth temperature: 37°C
  Growth strain: DH5alpha
  Copy number: High Copy
Gene/Insert 1
  Gene/Insert name: mtArgm*
  Species: S. cerevisiae (budding yeast)
  Mutation: premature stop CAA->TAA, Q79*
  Tag / fusion protein: V5 (C terminal on insert)
  Cloning method: Restriction Enzyme; 5′ cloning site unknown (unknown if destroyed)
Gene/Insert 2
  Gene/Insert name: HH-nt sgRNA-HDV
Terms and licenses: Academic/Nonprofit Terms; Industry Terms: Not Available to Industry
Depositor comments: Insert is flanked by the 5' and 3'UTR of COX2 and the complete COX2 gene further downstream. Please visit https://doi.org/10.64898/2025.12.09.693232 for bioRxiv preprint.
How to cite: pPT24-mtArg8m*-V5-UTR-HH-ntsgRNA-HDV was a gift from Alice Ting (Addgene plasmid # 251982 ; http://n2t.net/addgene:251982 ; RRID:Addgene_251982)
